>Addgene plasmid #173807 | pEAT8-137 M1V | addgene full sequence | sequence record 341159 | Addgene NGS Result
AAAGCGCCACGCTTCCCGAAGGGAGAAAGGCGGACAGGTATCCGGTAAGCGGCAGGGTCGGAACAGGAGA
GCGCACGAGGGAGCTTCCAGGGGGAAACGCCTGGTATCTTTATAGTCCTGTCGGGTTTCGCCACCTCTGA
CTTGAGCGTCGATTTTTGTGATGCTCGTCAGGGGGGCGGAGCCTATGGAAAAACGCCAGCAACGCGGCCT
TTTTACGGTTCCTGGCCTTTTGCTGGCCTTTTGCTCACATGTTCTTTCCTGCGTTATCCCCTGATTCTGT
GGATAACCGTATTACCGCCTTTGAGTGAGCTGATACCGCTCGCCGCAGCCGAACGACCGAGCGCAGCGAG
TCAGTGAGCGAGGAAGCGGAAGAGCGCCTGATGCGGTATTTTCTCCTTACGCATCTGTGCGGTATTTCAC
ACCGCAATGGTGCACTCTCAGTACAATCTGCTCTGATGCCGCATAGTTAAGCCAGTATACACTCCGCTAT
CGCTACGTGACTGGGTCATGGCTGCGCCCCGACACCCGCCAACACCCGCTGACGCGCCCTGACGGGCTTG
TCTGCTCCCGGCATCCGCTTACAGACAAGCTGTGACCGTCTCCGGGAGCTGCATGTGTCAGAGGTTTTCA
CCGTCATCACCGAAACGCGCGAGGCAGCTGCGGTAAAGCTCATCAGCGTGGTCGTGAAGCGATTCACAGA
TGTCTGCCTGTTCATCCGCGTCCAGCTCGTTGAGTTTCTCCAGAAGCGTTAATGTCTGGCTTCTGATAAA
GCGGGCCATGTTAAGGGCGGTTTTTTCCTGTTTGGTCACTGATGCCTCCGTGTAAGGGGGATTTCTGTTC
ATGGGGGTAATGATACCGATGAAACGAGAGAGGATGCTCACGATACGGGTTACTGATGATGAACATGCCC
GGTTACTGGAACGTTGTGAGGGTAAACAACTGGCGGTATGGATGCGGCGGGACCAGAGAAAAATCACTCA
GGGTCAATGCCAGCGCTTCGTTAATACAGATGTAGGTGTTCCACAGGGTAGCCAGCAGCATCCTGCGATG
CAGATCCGGAACATAATGGTGCAGGGCGCTGACTTCCGCGTTTCCAGACTTTACGAAACACGGAAACCGA
AGACCATTCATGTTGTTGCTCAGGTCGCAGACGTTTTGCAGCAGCAGTCGCTTCACGTTCGCTCGCGTAT
CGGTGATTCATTCTGCTAACCAGTAAGGCAACCCCGCCAGCCTAGCCGGGTCCTCAACGACAGGAGCACG
ATCATGCGCACCCGTGGCCAGGACCCAACGCTGCCCGAGATGCGCCGCGTGCGGCTGCTGGAGATGGCGG
ACGCGATGGATATGTTCTGCCAAGGGTTGGTTTGCGCATTCACAGTTCTCCGCAAGAATTGATTGGCTCC
AATTCTTGGAGTGGTGAATCCGTTAGCGAGGTGCCGCCGGCTTCCATTCAGGTCGAGGTGGCCCGGCTCC
ATGCACCGCGACGCAACGCGGGGAGGCAGACAAGGTATAGGGCGGCGCCTACAATCCATGCCAACCCGTT
CCATGTGCTCGCCGAGGCGGCATAAATCGCCGTGACGATCAGCGGTCCAATGATCGAAGTTAGGCTGGTA
AGAGCCGCGAGCGATCCTTGAAGCTGTCCCTGATGGTCGTCATCTACCTGCCTGGACAGCATGGCCTGCA
ACGCGGGCATCCCGATGCCGCCGGAAGCGAGAAGAATCATAATGGGGAAGGCCATCCAGCCTCGCGTCGC
GAACGCCAGCAAGACGTAGCCCAGCGCGTCGGCCGCCATGCCGGCGATAATGGCCTGCTTCTCGCCGAAA
CGTTTGGTGGCGGGACCAGTGACGAAGGCTTGAGCGAGGGCGTGCAAGATTCCGAATACCGCAAGCGACA
GGCCGATCATCGTCGCGCTCCAGCGAAAGCGGTCCTCGCCGAAAATGACCCAGAGCGCTGCCGGCACCTG
TCCTACGAGTTGCATGATAAAGAAGACAGTCATAAGTGCGGCGACGATAGTCATGCCCCGCGCCCACCGG
AAGGAGCTGACTGGGTTGAAGGCTCTCAAGGGCATCGGTCGACGCTCTCCCTTATGCGACTCCTGCATTA
GGAAGCAGCCCAGTAGTAGGTTGAGGCCGTTGAGCACCGCCGCCGCAAGGAATGGTGCATGCAAGGAGAT
GGCGCCCAACAGTCCCCCGGCCACGGGGCCTGCCACCATACCCACGCCGAAACAAGCGCTCATGAGCCCG
AAGTGGCGAGCCCGATCTTCCCCATCGGTGATGTCGGCGATATAGGCGCCAGCAACCGCACCTGTGGCGC
CGGTGATGCCGGCCACGATGCGTCCGGCGTAGAGGATCGAGATCTCGATCCCGCGAAATTAATACGACTC
ACTATAGGGAGACCACAACGGTTTCCCTCTAGAAATAATTTTGTTTAACTTTAAGAAGGAGATATACCAT
G
[1059 nt withheld, positions 2452-3510]
GCCATACCCATGTCTATCCCCCCCGAGGTCAAGTTCAACAAACCCTTTGTCTTCTTAATGATTGAACAAA
ATACCAAGTCTCCCCTCTTCATGGGAAAAGTGGTGAATCCCACCCAAAAATAACTGCCTCTCGCTCCTCA
ACCCCTCCCCTCCATCCCTGGCCCCCTCCCTGGATGACATTAAAGAAGGGTCGCGAATTCCCGGGGATCC
ATGGCTAGCATGACTGGTGGACAGCAAATGGGTCGGATCCGGCTGCTAACAAAGCCCGAAAGGAAGCTGA
GTTGGCTGCTGCCACCGCTGAGCAATAACTAGCATAACCCCTTGGGGCCTCTAAACGGGTCTTGAGGGGT
TTTTTGCTGAAAGGAGGAACTATATCCGGATATCCACAGGACGGGTGTGGTCGCCATGATCGCGTAGTCG
ATAGTGGCTCCAAGTAGCGAAGCGAGCAGGACTGGGCGGCGGCCAAAGCGGTCGGACAGTGCTCCGAGAA
CGGGTGCGCATAGAAATTGCATCAACGCATATAGCGCTAGCAGCACGCCATAGTGACTGGCGATGCTGTC
GGAATGGACGATATCCCGCAAGAGGCCCGGCAGTACCGGCATAACCAAGCCTATGCCTACAGCATCCAGG
GTGACGGTGCCGAGGATGACGATGAGCGCATTGTTAGATTTCATACACGGTGCCTGACTGCGTTAGCAAT
TTAACTGTGATAAACTACCGCATTAAAGCTTATCGATGATAAGCTGTCAAACATGAGAATTCTTGAAGAC
GAAAGGGCCTCGTGATACGCCTATTTTTATAGGTTAATGTCATGATAATAATGGTTTCTTAGACGTCAGG
TGACACTTTTCGGGGAAATGTGCGCGGAACCCCTATTTGTTTATTTTTCTAAATACATTCAAATATGTAT
CCGCTCATGAGACAATAACCCTGATAAATGCTTCAATAATATTGAAAAAGGAAGAGTATGAGTATTCAAC
ATTTCCGTGTCGCCCTTATTCCCTTTTTTGCGGCATTTTGCCTTCCTGTTTTTGCTCACCCAGAAACGCT
GGTGAAAGTAAAAGATGCTGAAGATCAGTTGGGTGCACGAGTGGGTTACATCGAACTGGATCTCAACAGC
GGTAAGATCCTTGAGAGTTTTCGCCCCGAAGAACGTTTTCCAATGATGAGCACTTTTAAAGTTCTGCTAT
GTGGCGCGGTATTATCCCGTGTTGACGCCGGGCAAGAGCAACTCGGTCGCCGCATACACTATTCTCAGAA
TGACTTGGTTGAGTACTCACCAGTCACAGAAAAGCATCTTACGGATGGCATGACAGTAAGAGAATTATGC
AGTGCTGCCATAACCATGAGTGATAACACTGCGGCCAACTTACTTCTGACAACGATCGGAGGACCGAAGG
AGCTAACCGCTTTTTTGCACAACATGGGGGATCATGTAACTCGCCTTGATCGTTGGGAACCGGAGCTGAA
TGAAGCCATACCAAACGACGAGCGTGACACCACGATGCCTGCAGCAATGGCAACAACGTTGCGCAAACTA
TTAACTGGCGAACTACTTACTCTAGCTTCCCGGCAACAATTAATAGACTGGATGGAGGCGGATAAAGTTG
CAGGACCACTTCTGCGCTCGGCCCTTCCGGCTGGCTGGTTTATTGCTGATAAATCTGGAGCCGGTGAGCG
TGGGTCTCGCGGTATCATTGCAGCACTGGGGCCAGATGGTAAGCCCTCCCGTATCGTAGTTATCTACACG
ACGGGGAGTCAGGCAACTATGGATGAACGAAATAGACAGATCGCTGAGATAGGTGCCTCACTGATTAAGC
ATTGGTAACTGTCAGACCAAGTTTACTCATATATACTTTAGATTGATTTAAAACTTCATTTTTAATTTAA
AAGGATCTAGGTGAAGATCCTTTTTGATAATCTCATGACCAAAATCCCTTAACGTGAGTTTTCGTTCCAC
TGAGCGTCAGACCCCGTAGAAAAGATCAAAGGATCTTCTTGAGATCCTTTTTTTCTGCGCGTAATCTGCT
GCTTGCAAACAAAAAAACCACCGCTACCAGCGGTGGTTTGTTTGCCGGATCAAGAGCTACCAACTCTTTT
TCCGAAGGTAACTGGCTTCAGCAGAGCGCAGATACCAAATACTGTCCTTCTAGTGTAGCCGTAGTTAGGC
CACCACTTCAAGAACTCTGTAGCACCGCCTACATACCTCGCTCTGCTAATCCTGTTACCAGTGGCTGCTG
CCAGTGGCGATAAGTCGTGTCTTACCGGGTTGGACTCAAGACGATAGTTACCGGATAAGGCGCAGCGGTC
GGGCTGAACGGGGGGTTCGTGCACACAGCCCAGCTTGGAGCGAACGACCTACACCGAACTGAGATACCTA
CAGCGTGAGCTATGAG
Features (pLannotate 1.2.2; 15 found; start..end, strand, type, name):
    377..516     -  misc_feature   bom: basis of mobility region from pBR322
    618..809     -  CDS            rop: Rop protein, which maintains plasmids at low copy number; rop
    826..1206    +  CDS            YPB1_ECOLX: Protein predicted: Swiss-Prot protein existence level 4. From Escherichia coli.
   1448..2348    -  CDS            TcR (fragment): tetracycline efflux protein; tet; confers resistance to tetracycline
   2370..2388    +  promoter       T7 promoter: promoter for bacteriophage T7 RNA polymerase
   2420..2442    +  RBS            RBS: efficient ribosome binding site from bacteriophage T7 gene 10 (Olins and Rangwala, 1989)
   2452..3630    +  CDS            SERPINA1 (fragment) (sequence partly withheld): A1AT_HUMAN - Also known as AAT, PI. Experimental evidence at protein level: Swiss-Prot protein existence level 1. [Short peptide from AAT]: reversible chymotrypsin inhibitor. It also inhibits elastase, but not trypsin. Its major physiological function is the protection of the lower respiratory tract against proteolytic destruction by human leukocyte elastase (HLE). From Homo sapiens (Human).
   3721..3753    +  CDS            T7 tag (gene 10 leader): leader peptide from bacteriophage T7 gene 10 promotes efficient translation in E. coli
   3762..3811    +  CDS            SET1 (fragment): solubility-enhancement tag derived from T7 phage gene 10B
   3819..3866    +  terminator     T7 terminator: transcription terminator for bacteriophage T7 RNA polymerase
   3892..4184    -  CDS            TcR (fragment): tetracycline efflux protein; tet; confers resistance to tetracycline
   4232..4260    -  promoter       tet promoter: E. coli promoter for tetracycline efflux protein gene
   4373..4477    +  promoter       AmpR promoter: bla
   4478..5338    +  CDS            AmpR: β-lactamase; bla; confers resistance to ampicillin, carbenicillin, and related antibiotics
   5509..191     +  rep_origin     ori (across the origin): high-copy-number ColE1/pMB1/pBR322/pUC origin of replication
