[The description below was written by a language model from this plasmid's Addgene catalogue record and pLannotate feature annotations shown in this document.]
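Description:
pEAT8-137 M1V is a bacterial expression plasmid built on the pET-8c backbone for producing mature human alpha1-antitrypsin (SERPINA1) in E. coli. It is a pBR322-derived vector of about 5.9 kb. It carries a ColE1/pMB1-type origin together with the rop gene and the bom mobility region, which fits the low copy number stated in the record. Selection is by ampicillin through the bla gene and its own promoter. The tetracycline resistance gene appears only as two fragments flanking the expression cassette, consistent with the T7 cassette having been inserted into it, so tetracycline resistance is not expected to be functional.

The expression cassette consists of a T7 promoter, the efficient ribosome binding site from phage T7 gene 10, the SERPINA1 coding sequence, and a T7 terminator. Transcription therefore depends on T7 RNA polymerase, as supplied by hosts such as BL21(DE3). The insert encodes the M1V variant, the most common wild-type form, without the signal sequence. The first residue of the mature protein is changed from glutamate to methionine (E1M) to provide a start codon. According to the depositor, the "137" designation reflects mutation of an internal initiation site in the gene relative to the parental pEAT8 plasmid. Short T7 gene 10 leader and gene 10B-like segments are annotated downstream of the coding region, before the terminator. These look like backbone remnants, and the record does not describe any tag fused to the protein. The plasmid is intended for expression and purification of active recombinant alpha1-antitrypsin, a serpin whose main physiological role is inhibiting neutrophil elastase.
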