Addgene plasmid #173807: pEAT8-137 M1V
Purpose: Expression and purification of mature (no signal sequence) human alpha1-antitrypsin wildtype variant M1V (UniProt P01009) from E. coli BL21(DE3) cells
Depositing lab: Anne Gershenson. Depositing organization: University of Massachusetts, Amherst. Publication: Expression and Purification of Active Recombinant Human Alpha-1 Antitrypsin (AAT) from Escherichia coli. Krishnan B, Hedstrom L, Hebert DN, Gierasch LM, Gershenson A. Methods Mol Biol. 2017;1639:195-209. doi: 10.1007/978-1-4939-7163-3_19. PubMed 28752459.
Backbone
  Vector backbone: pET-8C
  Vector type: Bacterial Expression
Growth in bacteria
  Bacterial resistance: Ampicillin, 100 μg/mL
  Growth temperature: 37°C
  Growth strain: DH5alpha
  Growth instructions: E coli BL21(DE3) can be used for expression. Note that the temperature for protein induction for soluble expression is 30 C (see PubMed 28752459).
  Copy number: Low Copy
Gene/Insert
  Gene/Insert name: SERPiNA1 (alt name: alpha1-antitrypsin M1V)
  Species: H. sapiens (human)
  Mutation: E1M Otherwise this plasmid encodes the most common wildtype form of human alpha1-antitrypsin called M1V. The sequence is that of the mature protien (no signal seqquence) in UniProt entry P01009
  Entrez Gene: SERPINA1 (a.k.a. A1A, A1AT, AAT, PI, PI1, PRO2275, alpha1AT, nNIF)
  Promoter: T7
  Cloning method: Restriction Enzyme; 5′ cloning site Unknown (unknown if destroyed)
Resource information
  A portion of this plasmid was derived from a plasmid made by: pubmed 7696306 (original cloning)
Terms and licenses: Academic/Nonprofit Terms; Industry Terms: Not Available to Industry
Depositor comments: For details on mutating an internal initiation site in the SERPIINA1 gene (changing the pEAT8 plasmid to pEAT8-137) see: Laska, M. E. (2001) The effect of dissolved oxygen on recombinant protein degradation in Escherichia coli, Thesis, Massachusetts Institute of Technology, Cambridge, MA
How to cite: pEAT8-137 M1V was a gift from Anne Gershenson (Addgene plasmid # 173807 ; http://n2t.net/addgene:173807 ; RRID:Addgene_173807)
