>Addgene plasmid #173807 | pEAT8-137 M1V | depositor partial sequence | sequence record 337068 | >SerpinA1 sequence (1185 bp)
ATG
[1059 nt withheld, positions 4-1062]
GCCATACCCATGTCTATCCCCCCCGAGGTCAAGTTCAACAAACCCTTTGTCTTCTTAATGATTGAACAAA
ATACCAAGTCTCCCCTCTTCATGGGAAAAGTGGTGAATCCCACCCAAAAATAA
